Addgene plasmid #250519: pTE5639
Purpose: Superactive inserter mutant of pSecYEG; cell-free expression of functional SecYEG
Depositing lab: Tobias Erb. Depositing organization: Max Planck Institute for Terrestrial Microbiology. Publication: Functional Mapping and Engineering of the Sec Translocon Unlocked by a Cell-Free System. Meier M, Scholz SA, von Bank L, Levandoski JE, Lückhof M, Schaaf M, Si S, Lieberwirth I, Jung AL, Landfester K, Driessen AJM, Erb TJ. bioRxiv 2025.12.09.688994 10.64898/2025.12.09.688994.
Backbone
  Vector backbone: pET
  Vector type: Bacterial Expression
Growth in bacteria
  Bacterial resistance: Kanamycin, 50 μg/mL
  Growth temperature: 37°C
  Growth strain: DH5alpha
  Copy number: High Copy
Gene/Insert
  Gene/Insert name: T7-secY(T166L)EG
  Species: E. coli
  Mutation: T166L
  Promoter: T7
  Cloning method: Gibson Cloning
  Sequencing primers: 5′ ATGCGTCCGGCGTAG; 3′ TGCTAGTTATTGCTCAGCGG
Terms and licenses: Academic/Nonprofit Terms; Industry Terms: Not Available to Industry
Depositor comments: Please visit https://doi.org/10.64898/2025.12.09.688994 for bioRxiv preprint.
How to cite: pTE5639 was a gift from Tobias Erb (Addgene plasmid # 250519 ; http://n2t.net/addgene:250519 ; RRID:Addgene_250519)
