[The description below was written by a language model from this plasmid's Addgene catalogue record and pLannotate feature annotations shown in this document.]
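Description:
pTE5639 is a pET-based bacterial expression plasmid of about 6 kb that carries the three subunits of the E. coli Sec translocon, SecY, SecE and SecG, under a single T7 promoter. It is a variant of the parental pSecYEG construct in which SecY carries a T166L substitution, which the depositors describe as a "superactive inserter" mutant. The plasmid is maintained in E. coli through a ColE1/pMB1-type origin and selected with kanamycin via an aph(3')-Ia aminoglycoside phosphotransferase gene. The catalogue lists it as high copy, although the annotated backbone also retains the rop gene and the bom mobility region from pBR322. An f1 phage origin, remnants of a tetracycline resistance gene and a short AmpR promoter fragment are also present as backbone leftovers with no stated role.

The payload is arranged as a polycistronic unit. The T7 promoter is followed in the same orientation by secY, secE and secG, separated by short intergenic gaps, and the unit ends at a T7 terminator. No lac operator or lacI gene is annotated, so transcription appears to depend simply on the supply of T7 RNA polymerase. A small fragment annotated as a T7 gene 10B-derived solubility tag lies between secG and the terminator, downstream of and separate from the secG coding sequence. It is probably residual vector sequence rather than a fusion partner. No affinity or epitope tags are recorded on any subunit.

The stated purpose is cell-free expression of functional SecYEG, in which the template drives co-synthesis of all three subunits so that the channel can assemble. The associated work concerns functional mapping and engineering of the Sec translocon in a cell-free system.
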