Features (pLannotate 1.2.2; 15 found; start..end, strand, type, name):
      1..429     +  rep_origin     f1 ori (sequence partly withheld): f1 bacteriophage origin of replication; arrow indicates direction of (+) strand synthesis
    482..539     +  promoter       AmpR promoter (fragment): bla
    548..1363    -  CDS            KanR: aminoglycoside phosphotransferase; aph(3')-Ia; confers resistance to kanamycin in bacteria or G418 (Geneticin®) in eukaryotes
   1485..2073    +  rep_origin     ori: high-copy-number ColE1/pMB1/pBR322/pUC origin of replication
   2259..2398    -  misc_feature   bom: basis of mobility region from pBR322
   2500..2691    -  CDS            rop: Rop protein, which maintains plasmids at low copy number; rop
   2708..3088    +  CDS            YPB1_ECOLX: Protein predicted: Swiss-Prot protein existence level 4. From Escherichia coli.
   3160..3427    -  CDS            TcR (fragment): tetracycline efflux protein; tet; confers resistance to tetracycline
   3426..3621    -  CDS            TcR (fragment): tetracycline efflux protein; tet; confers resistance to tetracycline
   3633..3651    +  promoter       T7 promoter: promoter for bacteriophage T7 RNA polymerase
   3698..5026    +  CDS            secY: SECY_ECOLI - Also known as prlA. Experimental evidence at protein level: Swiss-Prot protein existence level 1. The central subunit of the protein translocation channel SecYEG. Consists of two halves formed by TMs 1-5 and 6-10. These two domains form a lateral gate at the front which open onto the bilayer between TMs 2 and 7, and are clamped together by SecE at the back. The channel is closed by both a pore ring composed of hydrophobic SecY resides and a short helix (helix 2A) on the extracellular side of the membrane which forms a plug. The plug probably moves laterally to allow the channel to
   5056..5436    +  CDS            secE: SECE_ECOLI - Also known as prlG. Experimental evidence at protein level: Swiss-Prot protein existence level 1. Essential subunit of the protein translocation channel SecYEG. Clamps together the 2 halves of SecY. May contact the channel plug during translocation. Overexpression of some hybrid proteins has been thought to jam the protein secretion apparatus resulting in cell death; while this may be true it also results in FtsH-mediated degradation of SecY. From Escherichia coli (strain K12).
   5466..5795    +  CDS            secG: SECG_ECOLI - Experimental evidence at protein level: Swiss-Prot protein existence level 1. Subunit of the protein translocation channel SecYEG. Overexpression of some hybrid proteins has been thought to jam the protein secretion apparatus resulting in cell death; while this may be true it also results in FtsH-mediated degradation of SecY. Treatment with antibiotics that block translation elongation such as chloramphenicol also leads to degradation of SecY and SecE but not SecG. From Escherichia coli (strain K12).
   5873..5922    +  CDS            SET1 (fragment): solubility-enhancement tag derived from T7 phage gene 10B
   5930..5977    +  terminator     T7 terminator: transcription terminator for bacteriophage T7 RNA polymerase
>Addgene plasmid #250519 | pTE5639 | addgene full sequence | sequence record 498895 | Addgene NGS Result
[124 nt withheld, positions 1-124]
C
[91 nt withheld, positions 126-216]
A
[49 nt withheld, positions 218-266]
CCTTTGACGTTGGAGTCCACGTTCTTT
[37 nt withheld, positions 294-330]
ACCCTATCTCGGTCTATTCTTTTGATTTATAAGGGATTTTGCCGATTTCGGCCTATTGGTTAAAAAATGA
GCTGATTTAACAAAAATTTAACGCGAATTTTAACAAAATATTAACGCTTACAATTTAGGTGGCACTTTTC
GGGGAAATGTGCGCGGAACCCCTATTTGTTTATTTTTCTAAATACATTCAAATATGTATCCGCTCATGAA
TTAATTCTTAGAAAAACTCATCGAGCATCAAATGAAACTGCAATTTATTCATATCAGGATTATCAATACC
ATATTTTTGAAAAAGCCGTTTCTGTAATGAAGGAGAAAACTCACCGAGGCAGTTCCATAGGATGGCAAGA
TCCTGGTATCGGTCTGCGATTCCGACTCGTCCAACATCAATACAACCTATTAATTTCCCCTCGTCAAAAA
TAAGGTTATCAAGTGAGAAATCACCATGAGTGACGACTGAATCCGGTGAGAATGGCAAAAGTTTATGCAT
TTCTTTCCAGACTTGTTCAACAGGCCAGCCATTACGCTCGTCATCAAAATCACTCGCATCAACCAAACCG
TTATTCATTCGTGATTGCGCCTGAGCGAGACGAAATACGCGATCGCTGTTAAAAGGACAATTACAAACAG
GAATCGAATGCAACCGGCGCAGGAACACTGCCAGCGCATCAACAATATTTTCACCTGAATCAGGATATTC
TTCTAATACCTGGAATGCTGTTTTCCCGGGGATCGCAGTGGTGAGTAACCATGCATCATCAGGAGTACGG
ATAAAATGCTTGATGGTCGGAAGAGGCATAAATTCCGTCAGCCAGTTTAGTCTGACCATCTCATCTGTAA
CATCATTGGCAACGCTACCTTTGCCATGTTTCAGAAACAACTCTGGCGCATCGGGCTTCCCATACAATCG
ATAGATTGTCGCACCTGATTGCCCGACATTATCGCGAGCCCATTTATACCCATATAAATCAGCATCCATG
TTGGAATTTAATCGCGGCCTAGAGCAAGACGTTTCCCGTTGAATATGGCTCATAACACCCCTTGTATTAC
TGTTTATGTAAGCAGACAGTTTTATTGTTCATGACCAAAATCCCTTAACGTGAGTTTTCGTTCCACTGAG
CGTCAGACCCCGTAGAAAAGATCAAAGGATCTTCTTGAGATCCTTTTTTTCTGCGCGTAATCTGCTGCTT
GCAAACAAAAAAACCACCGCTACCAGCGGTGGTTTGTTTGCCGGATCAAGAGCTACCAACTCTTTTTCCG
AAGGTAACTGGCTTCAGCAGAGCGCAGATACCAAATACTGTCCTTCTAGTGTAGCCGTAGTTAGGCCACC
ACTTCAAGAACTCTGTAGCACCGCCTACATACCTCGCTCTGCTAATCCTGTTACCAGTGGCTGCTGCCAG
TGGCGATAAGTCGTGTCTTACCGGGTTGGACTCAAGACGATAGTTACCGGATAAGGCGCAGCGGTCGGGC
TGAACGGGGGGTTCGTGCACACAGCCCAGCTTGGAGCGAACGACCTACACCGAACTGAGATACCTACAGC
GTGAGCTATGAGAAAGCGCCACGCTTCCCGAAGGGAGAAAGGCGGACAGGTATCCGGTAAGCGGCAGGGT
CGGAACAGGAGAGCGCACGAGGGAGCTTCCAGGGGGAAACGCCTGGTATCTTTATAGTCCTGTCGGGTTT
CGCCACCTCTGACTTGAGCGTCGATTTTTGTGATGCTCGTCAGGGGGGCGGAGCCTATGGAAAAACGCCA
GCAACGCGGCCTTTTTACGGTTCCTGGCCTTTTGCTGGCCTTTTGCTCACATGTTCTTTCCTGCGTTATC
CCCTGATTCTGTGGATAACCGTATTACCGCCTTTGAGTGAGCTGATACCGCTCGCCGCAGCCGAACGACC
GAGCGCAGCGAGTCAGTGAGCGAGGAAGCGGAAGAGCGCCTGATGCGGTATTTTCTCCTTACGCATCTGT
GCGGTATTTCACACCGCAATGGTGCACTCTCAGTACAATCTGCTCTGATGCCGCATAGTTAAGCCAGTAT
ACACTCCGCTATCGCTACGTGACTGGGTCATGGCTGCGCCCCGACACCCGCCAACACCCGCTGACGCGCC
CTGACGGGCTTGTCTGCTCCCGGCATCCGCTTACAGACAAGCTGTGACCGTCTCCGGGAGCTGCATGTGT
CAGAGGTTTTCACCGTCATCACCGAAACGCGCGAGGCAGCTGCGGTAAAGCTCATCAGCGTGGTCGTGAA
GCGATTCACAGATGTCTGCCTGTTCATCCGCGTCCAGCTCGTTGAGTTTCTCCAGAAGCGTTAATGTCTG
GCTTCTGATAAAGCGGGCCATGTTAAGGGCGGTTTTTTCCTGTTTGGTCACTAATGCCTCCGTGTAAGGG
GGATTTCTGTTCATGGGGGTAATGATACCGATGAAACGAGAGAGGATGCTCACGATACGGGTTACTGATG
ATGAACATGCCCGGTTACTGGAACGTTGTGAGGGTAAACAACTGGCGGTATGGATGCGGCGGGACCAGAG
AAAAATCACTCAGGGTCAATGCCAGCGCTTCGTTAATACAGATGTAGGTGTTCCACAGGGTAGCCAGCAG
CATCCTGCGATGCAGATCCGGAACATAATGGTGCAGGGCGCTGACTTCCGCGTTTCCAGACTTTACGAAA
CACGGAAACCGAAGACCATTCATGTTGTTGCTCAGGTCGCAGACGTTTTGCAGCAGCAGTCGCTTCACGT
TCGCTCGCGTATCGGTGATTCATTCTGCTAACCAGTAAGGCAACCCCGCCAGCCTAGCCGGGTCCTCAAC
GACAGGAGCACGATCATGCGCACCCGTGGGGCCGCCATGCCGGCGATAATGGCCTGCTTCTCGCCGAAAC
GTTTGGTGGCGGGACCAGTGACGAAGGCTTGAGCGAGGGCGTGCAAGATTCCGAATACCGCAAGCGACAG
GCCGATCATCGTCGCGCTCCAGCGAAAGCGGTCCTCGCCGAAAATGACCCAGAGCGCTGCCGGCACCTGT
CCTACGAGTTGCATGATAAAGAAGACAGTCATAAGTGCGGCGACGATAGTCATGCCCCGCGCCCACCGGA
AGGAGCTGACTGGGTTGGTGCATGCAAGGAGATGGCGCCCAACAGTCCCCCGGCCACGGGGCCTGCCACC
ATACCCACGCCGAAACAAGCGCTCATGAGCCCGAAGTGGCGAGCCCGATCTTCCCCATCGGTGATGTCGG
CGATATAGGCGCCAGCAACCGCACCTGTGGCGCCGGTGATGCCGGCCACGATGCGTCCGGCGTAGAGGAT
CGAGATCTCGGGTAATACGACTCACTATAGGGCGAGTAGAAATAATTTTGTTTAAGATTAAAGAGGAGAA
ATTACATATGGCTAAACAACCGGGATTAGATTTTCAAAGTGCCAAAGGTGGCTTAGGCGAGCTGAAACGC
AGACTGCTGTTTGTTATCGGTGCGCTGATTGTGTTCCGTATTGGCTCTTTTATTCCGATCCCTGGTATTG
ATGCCGCTGTACTTGCCAAACTGCTTGAGCAACAGCGAGGCACCATCATTGAGATGTTTAACATGTTCTC
TGGTGGTGCTCTCAGCCGTGCTTCTATCTTTGCTCTGGGGATCATGCCGTATATTTCGGCGTCGATCATT
ATCCAGCTGCTGACGGTGGTTCACCCAACGTTGGCAGAAATTAAGAAAGAAGGGGAGTCTGGTCGTCGTA
AGATCAGCCAGTACACCCGCTACGGTACTCTGGTGCTGGCAATATTCCAGTCGATCGGTATTGCTACCGG
TCTGCCGAATATGCCTGGTATGCAAGGCCTGGTGATTAACCCGGGCTTTGCATTCTACTTCACCGCTGTT
GTAAGTCTGGTCCTGGGAACCATGTTCCTGATGTGGTTGGGCGAACAGATTACTGAACGAGGTATCGGCA
ACGGTATTTCAATCATTATCTTCGCCGGTATTGTCGCGGGACTCCCGCCAGCCATTGCCCATACTATCGA
GCAAGCGCGTCAAGGCGACCTGCACTTCCTCGTGTTGCTGTTGGTTGCAGTATTAGTATTTGCAGTGACG
TTCTTTGTTGTATTTGTTGAGCGTGGTCAACGCCGCATTGTGGTAAACTACGCGAAACGTCAGCAAGGTC
GTCGTGTCTATGCTGCACAGAGCACACATTTACCGCTGAAAGTGAATATGGCGGGGGTAATCCCGGCAAT
CTTCGCTTCCAGTATTATTCTGTTCCCGGCGACCATCGCGTCATGGTTCGGGGGCGGTACTGGTTGGAAC
TGGCTGACAACAATTTCGCTGTATTTGCAGCCTGGGCAACCGCTTTATGTGTTACTCTATGCGTCTGCAA
TCATCTTCTTCTGTTTCTTCTACACGGCGTTGGTTTTCAACCCGCGTGAAACAGCAGATAACCTGAAGAA
GTCCGGTGCATTTGTACCAGGAATTCGTCCGGGAGAGCAAACGGCGAAGTATATCGATAAAGTAATGACC
CGCCTGACCCTGGTTGGTGCGCTGTATATTACCTTTATCTGCCTGATCCCGGAGTTCATGCGTGATGCAA
TGAAAGTACCGTTCTACTTCGGTGGGACCTCACTGCTTATCGTTGTTGTCGTGATTATGGACTTTATGGC
TCAAGTGCAAACTCTGATGATGTCCAGTCAGTATGAGTCTGCATTGAAGAAGGCGAACCTGAAAGGCTAC
GGCCGATAATAGTTTAATCTATAAGGGGTATATATATGAGTGCGAATACCGAAGCTCAAGGAAGCGGGCG
CGGCCTGGAAGCGATGAAGTGGGTCGTTGTGGTGGCATTGCTCCTGGTGGCGATTGTCGGCAACTATCTT
TATCGCGACATTATGCTGCCGCTGCGTGCGCTGGCCGTAGTAATTCTGATTGCTGCAGCGGGTGGTGTCG
CGCTGTTAACGACAAAAGGTAAAGCTACCGTTGCTTTTGCCCGTGAAGCGCGTACCGAAGTCCGTAAGGT
CATTTGGCCGACTCGCCAGGAAACATTGCACACCACGCTGATTGTGGCTGCGGTTACCGCAGTAATGTCA
CTGATCCTGTGGGGACTGGATGGTATTCTGGTTCGCCTGGTATCCTTTATCACTGGCCTGAGGTTCTGAG
TTAGAAATAATTAAGGCTGGTTGTTATGTATGAAGCTCTTTTAGTAGTTTTCCTTATTGTGGCAATTGGC
CTTGTTGGTCTGATCATGCTGCAGCAAGGTAAAGGCGCTGATATGGGAGCCTCCTTCGGAGCAGGCGCTT
CCGCTACGCTGTTTGGTTCAAGTGGTTCTGGTAACTTCATGACCCGCATGACGGCGCTGCTGGCAACGTT
ATTCTTCATCATCAGTCTGGTGCTGGGTAACATCAATAGCAACAAAACCAATAAAGGTAGCGAATGGGAA
AATCTGAGTGCACCGGCGAAAACCGAACAAACTCAGCCAGCTGCTCCGGCTAAGCCGACCAGCGATATCC
CGAACTAACCTCGGTACCAAATTCCAGAAAAGAGGCCTCCCGAAAGGGGGGCCTTTTTTCGTTTTGGTCC
CACTGAGATCCGGCTGCTAACAAAGCCCGAAAGGAAGCTGAGTTGGCTGCTGCCACCGCTGAGCAATAAC
TAGCATAACCCCTTGGGGCCTCTAAACGGGTCTTGAGGGGTTTTTTGCTGAAAGGAGGAACTATATCCGG
ATTGGCGAATGGG
